Addgene plasmid #179046: pBBK62 pHomL-RPL18Bp-ERG6-Link-Neon(gfp)-SSA1t-HomR (AmpR)
Purpose: Vector containing a yeast integration cassette for RPL18B-driven expression of ERG6-Link-Neon(gfp), a marker for the lipid droplet
Depositing lab: Vincent Martin. Depositing organization: Concordia University. Publication: The MyLo CRISPR-Cas9 Toolkit: A Markerless Yeast Localization and Overexpression CRISPR-Cas9 Toolkit. Bean BDM, Whiteway M, Martin VJJ. G3 (Bethesda). 2022 Jun 16. pii: 6609175. doi: 10.1093/g3journal/jkac154. PubMed 35708612.
Backbone
  Vector backbone: pYTK089 (ColE1, AmpR)
  Vector type: Yeast Expression
Growth in bacteria
  Bacterial resistance: Ampicillin, 100 μg/mL
  Growth temperature: 37°C
  Growth strain: DH5alpha
  Copy number: High Copy
Gene/Insert
  Gene/Insert name: RPL18Bp-ERG6-Link-Neon(gfp)
  Species: S. cerevisiae (budding yeast)
  Cloning method: Restriction Enzyme; 5′ cloning site Unknown (unknown if destroyed); 3′ cloning site Unknown (unknown if destroyed)
Terms and licenses: Academic/Nonprofit Terms; Industry Terms: Not Available to Industry
Depositor comments: Part of the Markerless Yeast Localization and Overexpression (MyLO) CRISPR-Cas9 Toolkit. Vector cloned using BsaI Golden Gate cloning
How to cite: pBBK62 pHomL-RPL18Bp-ERG6-Link-Neon(gfp)-SSA1t-HomR (AmpR) was a gift from Vincent Martin (Addgene plasmid # 179046 ; http://n2t.net/addgene:179046 ; RRID:Addgene_179046)
