[The description below was written by a language model from this plasmid's Addgene catalogue record and pLannotate feature annotations shown in this document.]
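Description:
pBBK62 is a yeast integration-cassette plasmid from the Markerless Yeast Localization and Overexpression (MyLO) CRISPR-Cas9 toolkit, built on the pYTK089 backbone by BsaI Golden Gate assembly. It is propagated in E. coli as a high-copy plasmid through a ColE1/pUC-type origin and selected with ampicillin via the β-lactamase gene and its native promoter. The record lists no complete yeast origin or intact yeast selectable marker. This fits a design in which the cassette is inserted into the genome rather than maintained episomally, and in which integration relies on CRISPR-Cas9 rather than on a co-integrated marker.

The payload is flanked by left and right homology arms (HomL and HomR). The feature table does not label these arms as such, but it detects short fragments of ARS1 and of the HIS3 promoter and coding sequence on both sides of the expression unit. These may lie within the homology regions, although the record does not state the genomic target locus. Between the arms, the S. cerevisiae RPL18B promoter drives the ERG6 coding sequence, which encodes the sterol C-24 methyltransferase that converts zymosterol to fecosterol. ERG6 is joined through a short linker to mNeonGreen, a bright, rapidly maturing monomeric green/yellow fluorescent protein, and the unit ends with the SSA1 terminator. The promoter, linker and terminator come from the plasmid name and are not annotated in the feature table.

According to the record, the Erg6-mNeonGreen fusion serves as a fluorescent marker for lipid droplets. The construct therefore supplies donor DNA for markerless genomic integration of an organelle reference marker, useful in live-cell localization and colocalization studies in budding yeast.
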