Features (pLannotate 1.2.2; 10 found; start..end, strand, type, name):
      1..861     -  CDS            AmpR: β-lactamase; bla; confers resistance to ampicillin, carbenicillin, and related antibiotics
    862..966     -  promoter       AmpR promoter: bla
   1069..1657    +  rep_origin     ori: high-copy-number ColE1/pMB1/pBR322/pUC origin of replication
   2391..2510    +  rep_origin     ARS1 (fragment): S. cerevisiae autonomously replicating sequence ARS1/ARS416
   2515..2561    +  promoter       HIS3 promoter (fragment): S. cerevisiae HIS3
   2562..2624    +  CDS            HIS3 (fragment): imidazoleglycerol-phosphate dehydratase, required for histidine biosynthesis; S. cerevisiae HIS3; yeast auxotrophic marker
   3528..4670    +  CDS            ERG6: ERG6_YEAST - Also known as ISE1, LIS1, SED6. Experimental evidence at protein level: Swiss-Prot protein existence level 1. Catalyzes the methyl transfer from S-adenosyl-methionine to the C-24 of zymosterol to form fecosterol. From Saccharomyces cerevisiae (strain ATCC 204508 / S288c) (Baker's yeast).
   4704..5411    +  CDS            mNeonGreen: mNeonGreen is a basic (constitutively fluorescent) green/yellow fluorescent protein published in 2013, derived from Branchiostoma lanceolatum. It is reported to be a very rapidly-maturing monomer with moderate acid sensitivity.
   6457..6483    +  rep_origin     ARS1 (fragment): S. cerevisiae autonomously replicating sequence ARS1/ARS416
   6580..6701    +  CDS            HIS3 (fragment): imidazoleglycerol-phosphate dehydratase, required for histidine biosynthesis; S. cerevisiae HIS3; yeast auxotrophic marker
>Addgene plasmid #179046 | pBBK62 pHomL-RPL18Bp-ERG6-Link-Neon(gfp)-SSA1t-HomR (AmpR) | addgene full sequence | sequence record 360839 | Addgene NGS Result
TTACCAATGCTTAATCAGTGAGGCACCTATCTCAGCGATCTGTCTATTTCGTTCATCCATAGTTGCCTGA
CTCCCCGTCGTGTAGATAACTACGATACGGGAGGGCTTACCATCTGGCCCCAGTGCTGCAATGATACCGC
GGGACCCACGCTCACCGGCTCCAGATTTATCAGCAATAAACCAGCCAGCCGGAAGGGCCGAGCGCAGAAG
TGGTCCTGCAACTTTATCCGCCTCCATCCAGTCTATTAATTGTTGCCGGGAAGCTAGAGTAAGTAGTTCG
CCAGTTAATAGTTTGCGCAACGTTGTTGCCATTGCTACAGGCATCGTGGTGTCACGCTCGTCGTTTGGTA
TGGCTTCATTCAGCTCCGGTTCCCAACGATCAAGGCGAGTTACATGATCCCCCATGTTGTGCAAAAAAGC
GGTTAGCTCCTTCGGTCCTCCGATCGTTGTCAGAAGTAAGTTGGCCGCAGTGTTATCACTCATGGTTATG
GCAGCACTGCATAATTCTCTTACTGTCATGCCATCCGTAAGATGCTTTTCTGTGACTGGTGAGTACTCAA
CCAAGTCATTCTGAGAATAGTGTATGCGGCGACCGAGTTGCTCTTGCCCGGCGTCAATACGGGATAATAC
CGCGCCACATAGCAGAACTTTAAAAGTGCTCATCATTGGAAAACGTTCTTCGGGGCGAAAACTCTCAAGG
ATCTTACCGCTGTTGAGATCCAGTTCGATGTAACCCACTCGTGCACCCAACTGATCTTCAGCATCTTTTA
CTTTCACCAGCGTTTCTGGGTGAGCAAAAACAGGAAGGCAAAATGCCGCAAAAAAGGGAATAAGGGCGAC
ACGGAAATGTTGAATACTCATACTCTTCCTTTTTCAATATTATTGAAGCATTTATCAGGGTTATTGTCTC
ATGAGCGGATACATATTTGAATGTATTTAGAAAAATAAACAAATAGGGGTTCCGCGCACATTTCCCCGAA
AAGTGCCACCTGTCATGACCAAAATCCCTTAACGTGAGTTTTCGTTCCACTGAGCGTCAGACCCCGTAGA
AAAGATCAAAGGATCTTCTTGAGATCCTTTTTTTCTGCGCGTAATCTGCTGCTTGCAAACAAAAAAACCA
CCGCTACCAGCGGTGGTTTGTTTGCCGGATCAAGAGCTACCAACTCTTTTTCCGAAGGTAACTGGCTTCA
GCAGAGCGCAGATACCAAATACTGTTCTTCTAGTGTAGCCGTAGTTAGGCCACCACTTCAAGAACTCTGT
AGCACCGCCTACATACCTCGCTCTGCTAATCCTGTTACCAGTGGCTGCTGCCAGTGGCGATAAGTCGTGT
CTTACCGGGTTGGACTCAAGACGATAGTTACCGGATAAGGCGCAGCGGTCGGGCTGAACGGGGGGTTCGT
GCACACAGCCCAGCTTGGAGCGAACGACCTACACCGAACTGAGATACCTACAGCGTGAGCTATGAGAAAG
CGCCACGCTTCCCGAAGGGAGAAAGGCGGACAGGTATCCGGTAAGCGGCAGGGTCGGAACAGGAGAGCGC
ACGAGGGAGCTTCCAGGGGGAAACGCCTGGTATCTTTATAGTCCTGTCGGGTTTCGCCACCTCTGACTTG
AGCGTCGATTTTTGTGATGCTCGTCAGGGGGGCGGAGCCTATGGAAAAACGCCAGCAACGCGGCCTTTTT
ACGGTTCCTGGCCTTTTGCTGGCCTTTTGCTCACATGTTCTTTCCTGCGTTATCCCCTGATTCTGTGGAT
AACCGTGCGGCCGCCAATGTTATCTATTGGCAGATGTTCATACGGGGCTTTCAAATATTGATGAAATTAT
GTGATGTTTAGAAGAAGATTCGAACTGTTTTCAGTAGATTTGGTAACTGTGCAACCATAACTCATGCCCC
CTATTTATCGGCATTGAGATTGTAAAGGAAGTAAAACGCATTTTTGCAGATCTGTTCTCTTATGTATTTT
TAATCGTCCTTGTATGGAAGTATCAAAGGGGACGTTCTTCACCTCCTTGGAAAACGCAAACTTTCTTTTT
GCCTATCACAGTATCTTATCGAGCTAACTATTTTCGACACACATGAAAAAGCAGAAATATTAACGAAAAA
GAAAAGAAAGACCATGTCATGTACGGGCAATCAGAATATGCAAGATGAGCGGGAACGGGCGAAATGTGCA
CGCGCACAACTTACGAAACGCGGATGAGTCACTGACAGCCACCGCAGAGGTTCTGACTCCTACTGAGCTC
TATTGGAGGTGGCAGAACCGGTAATCCCACAGTGAGCAACTTGACAAACCAACAGATATAGGCTGTGTCT
TAAAATATACCATCCAATACCTTGATGAACTTTTCAAAGATGACTAAAATAAGTGAAATTTCAACATTAA
CTTCGAGCTGTAAACACAGTGGTTTCTTTGCATAAACACCATCAGCCTCAAGTCGTCAAGTAAAGATTTC
GTGTTCATGCAGATAGATAACAATCTATATGTTGATAATTAGCGTTGCCTCATCAATGCGTACACGAAGA
ATATACTAAAAAATGAGCAGGCAAGATAAACGAAGGCAAAGATGACAGAGCAGAAAGCCCTAGTAAAGCG
TATTACAAATGAAACCAAGATTCAGATTGCGATCCCTGAATTCGCATCTAGATGGTAGAGCCACAAACAG
CCGGTACAAGCAACGATCTCCAGGACCATCTGAATCATGCGCGGATGACACGAACTCACGACGGCGATCA
CAGACATTAACCCACAGTACAGACACTGCGACAACGTGGCAATTCGTCGCAATACCGTCTCACTGAACTG
GCCGATAATTGCAGACGAACGAAGAGGATGTCCAATATTTTTTTTAAGGAATAAGGATACTTCAAGACTA
GATTCCCCCCTGCATTCCCATCAGAACCGTAAACCTTGGCGCTTTCCTTGGGAAGTATTCAAGAAGTGCC
TTGTCCGGTTTCTGTGGCTCACAAACCAGCGCGCCCGATATGGCTTTCTTTTCACTTATGAATGTACCAG
TACGGGACAATTAGAACGCTCCTGTAACAATCTCTTTGCAAATGTGGGGTTACATTCTAACCATGTCACA
CTGCTGACGAAATTCAAAGTAAAAAAAAATGGGACCACGTCTTGAGAACGATAGATTTTCTTTATTTTAC
ATTGAACAGTCGTTGTCTCAGCGCGCTTTATGTTTTCATTCATACTTCATATTATAAAATAACAAAAGAA
GAATTTCATATTCACGCCCAAGAAATCAGGCTGCTTTCCAAATGCAATTGACACTTCATTAGCCATCACA
CAAAACTCTTTCTTGCTGGAGCTTCTTTTAAAAAAGACCTCAGTACACCAAACACGTTACCCGACCTCGT
TATTTTACGACAACTATGATAAAATTCTGAAGAAAAAATAAAAAAATTTTCATACTTCTTGCTTTTATTT
AAACCATTGAATGATTTCTTTTGAACAAAACTACCTGTTTCACCAAAGGAAATAGAAAGAAAAAATCAAT
TAGAAGAAAACAAAAAACAAAAGATCTATGAGTGAAACAGAATTGAGAAAAAGACAGGCCCAATTCACTA
GGGAGTTACATGGTGATGATATTGGTAAAAAGACAGGTTTGAGTGCATTGATGTCGAAGAACAACTCTGC
CCAAAAGGAAGCCGTTCAGAAGTACTTGAGAAATTGGGATGGTAGAACCGATAAAGATGCCGAAGAACGT
CGTCTTGAGGATTATAATGAAGCCACACATTCCTACTATAACGTCGTTACAGATTTCTATGAATATGGTT
GGGGTTCCTCTTTCCATTTCAGCAGATTTTATAAAGGTGAGAGTTTCGCTGCCTCGATAGCAAGACATGA
ACATTATTTAGCTTACAAGGCTGGTATTCAAAGAGGCGATTTAGTTCTCGACGTTGGTTGTGGTGTTGGG
GGCCCAGCAAGAGAGATTGCAAGATTTACCGGTTGTAACGTCATCGGTCTAAACAATAACGATTACCAAA
TTGCCAAGGCAAAATATTACGCTAAAAAATACAATTTGAGTGACCAAATGGACTTTGTAAAGGGTGATTT
CATGAAAATGGATTTCGAAGAAAACACTTTCGACAAAGTTTATGCAATTGAGGCCACATGTCACGCTCCA
AAATTAGAAGGTGTATACAGCGAAATCTACAAGGTTTTGAAACCGGGTGGTACCTTTGCTGTTTACGAAT
GGGTAATGACTGATAAATATGACGAAAACAATCCTGAACATAGAAAGATCGCTTATGAAATTGAACTAGG
TGATGGTATCCCAAAGATGTTCCATGTCGACGTGGCTAGGAAAGCATTGAAGAACTGTGGTTTCGAAGTC
CTCGTTAGCGAAGACCTGGCGGACAATGATGATGAAATCCCTTGGTATTACCCATTAACTGGTGAGTGGA
AGTACGTTCAAAACTTAGCTAATTTGGCCACATTTTTCAGAACTTCTTACTTGGGTAGACAATTTACTAC
AGCAATGGTTACTGTAATGGAAAAATTAGGTCTAGCCCCAGAAGGTTCCAAGGAAGTTACTGCTGCTCTA
GAAAATGCTGCGGTTGGTTTAGTTGCCGGTGGTAAGTCCAAGTTATTCACTCCAATGATGCTTTTCGTCG
CTAGGAAGCCAGAAAACGCCGAAACCCCCTCCCAAACTTCCCAAGAAGCAACTCAAGGATCCGGTCCTTC
TGGCCCAACTGGCATGGTTTCTAAGGGTGAAGAAGATAACATGGCTTCTTTGCCAGCCACCCACGAGTTG
CACATCTTCGGTTCCATTAACGGTGTCGACTTCGATATGGTCGGTCAAGGTACCGGTAACCCAAACGACG
GTTACGAAGAATTGAACTTGAAGTCTACCAAGGGCGACTTGCAGTTCTCCCCTTGGATTTTGGTTCCACA
CATCGGTTACGGTTTCCACCAATACTTGCCATACCCAGACGGTATGTCCCCATTCCAAGCCGCCATGGTT
GACGGTTCTGGTTACCAAGTCCACAGAACCATGCAATTCGAAGATGGTGCTTCCTTGACCGTGAACTACA
GATACACCTACGAAGGTTCTCACATCAAGGGCGAAGCCCAAGTTAAGGGTACCGGTTTCCCTGCTGACGG
TCCAGTCATGACTAACTCCTTGACCGCTGCTGACTGGTGTCGTTCCAAGAAAACCTACCCAAACGATAAG
ACCATCATTTCCACTTTCAAGTGGTCCTACACCACCGGTAACGGCAAGAGATACCGCTCTACCGCTCGTA
CCACCTACACCTTCGCCAAGCCAATGGCTGCCAACTACTTGAAGAACCAGCCTATGTACGTTTTCCGTAA
GACCGAGCTGAAGCATTCCAAGACTGAATTGAACTTCAAGGAATGGCAAAAGGCTTTCACCGACGTCATG
GGTATGGACGAATTGTACAAGTAACTCGAGTGGCGCCAATTGGTGCGGCAATTGATAATAACGAAAATGT
CTTTTAATGATCTGGGTATAATGAGGAATTTTCCGAACGTTTTTACTTTATATATATATATACATGTAAC
ATATATTCTATACGCTATAGAGAAAGGAAATTTTTCAATTAAAAAAAAAATAGAGAAAGAGTTTCACTTC
TTGATTATCGCTAACACTAATGGTTGAAGTACTGCTACTTTAATTTTATGCTGCCAATGAGACGACGGGG
TCATCACGGCTCATCATGCGCCAAACAAATGTGTGCAATACACGCTCGGATGACTGCATGATGACCGCAC
TGACTGGGGACAGCAGATCCACCTAAGCCTGTGAGAGAAGCAGACACCCGACAGATCAAGGCAGTTAACT
AGTGCACTGCAGTACAAATCGTCCCCAACAAAAGTGGGCTCTCAAAATTCATCACATTTAAATGCATATA
GGAAGAGCAACAGTTGGTTTGCATCTGATGTTCCTTAAAGATTTCGACATAATGTGCGAAGTAGATCCCT
TCAGCACTGTACTTGTTTTTGCGACTAGATTGTAAATCATTCTTTATTTAATCTCTTTCTTTAACTACTG
CTTAAAGTATAATTTGGTCCGTAGTTTAATAACTATACTAAGCGAACGCTCTCTCGAAATTTTTCTTAAC
GCGTCCTTGTACTGCGTCTAACGCTTTTGCCACTTGGATTTCTATTATAGGAAATAGTCTCACTTACTGG
GCGACGAATTTTCGCGTTTTGATGAAGCACAGGAAGAATTTCTTTATGCTCAGAAGTTTGACAGCAAGCA
AGTTCATCATTCGAACTAGCCTTATTGTTTTAGTTCAGTGACAGCGAACTGCCGTACTCGATGCTTTATT
TCTCACGGTAGAGCGGAAGAACAGATAGATCCCTACATATTGCTACCACTTCTATTACACAATAGTTTCA
ATAGCTTGCAGCGTAGCTAAACTCTAAAATTTATCTAAATCACTCATATAAACCGAACCCTTCCCCTTCC
GCTTATAGTACAGCTGATGCTCCTTCACTATTTTAACATGTGGAATTCTTGAAAGAATGAAATCGCCATG
CCAAGCCATCACACGGTCTTTTATGCAATTGATTGACCGCCTGCAACACATAGGCAGTAAAATTTTTACA
AGCAGTAGCAGAACAGGCCACACAATCGCAAGTGATTAACGTCCACACAGGTATAGGGTTTCTGGACCAT
ATGATACATGCTCTGGCCAAGCATTCCGGCTGGTCGCTAATCGTTGAGTGCCGAGCGGCCGCGATTATCA
AAAAGGATCTTCACCTAGATCCTTTTAAATTAAAAATGAAGTTTTAAATCAATCTAAAGTATATATGAGT
AAACTTGGTCTGACAG
